Addgene plasmid #168602: pDONR223 HCoV-HKU1 E_stop
Purpose: Gateway-compatible Entry vector
Depositing lab: Fritz Roth. Depositing organization: Sinai Health System. Publication: A resource of human coronavirus protein-coding sequences in a flexible, multipurpose Gateway Entry clone collection. Weller B, Lin CW, Pogoutse O, Sauer M, Marin-de la Rosa N, Strobel A, Young V, Knapp JJ, Rayhan A, Falter C, Kim DK, Roth FP, Falter-Braun P. G3 (Bethesda). 2023 Jul 5;13(7):jkad105. doi: 10.1093/g3journal/jkad105. PubMed 37267226.
Backbone
  Vector backbone: pDONR223
  Backbone manufacturer: Rual et al, Genome Res. 14:2128-2135, 2004.
  Backbone size w/o insert (bp): 5005
  Vector type: Other
Growth in bacteria
  Bacterial resistance: Spectinomycin, 50 μg/mL
  Growth temperature: 37°C
  Growth strain: DH5alpha
  Copy number: Unknown
Gene/Insert
  Gene/Insert name: E
  Species: Other
  Insert size (bp): 249
  Entrez Gene: E (a.k.a. HCHV1gp5)
  Cloning method: Gateway Cloning
  Sequencing primers: 5′ m13-For; 3′ m13-Rev
Resource information
  A portion of this plasmid was derived from a plasmid made by: Falter-Braun Lab
Terms and licenses: Academic/Nonprofit Terms; Industry Terms
How to cite: pDONR223 HCoV-HKU1 E_stop was a gift from Fritz Roth (Addgene plasmid # 168602 ; http://n2t.net/addgene:168602 ; RRID:Addgene_168602)
