[The description below was written by a language model from this plasmid's Addgene catalogue record.]
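Description:
pDONR223 HCoV-HKU1 E_stop is a Gateway-compatible Entry clone built on the pDONR223 donor backbone (listed as about 5 kb without insert) and carrying the envelope (E) protein coding sequence of human coronavirus HKU1 as a 249 bp insert. It is propagated in standard E. coli cloning strains such as DH5alpha under spectinomycin selection. The copy number is recorded as unknown, and no feature table is provided, so the origin of replication and other backbone elements are not itemised in the record.

The insert was introduced by Gateway recombination. As is general for Entry clones, the open reading frame should therefore sit between attL recombination sites, replacing the counter-selectable cassette of the empty donor vector. M13 forward and reverse priming sites flank the insert for sequence verification. An Entry vector of this kind is not itself an expression construct, and the record names no promoter, tag or reporter. Instead, the ORF is meant to be shuttled by LR recombination into Destination vectors that supply the promoter, fusion partners and host-specific elements required for a given assay. The "_stop" suffix suggests that the coding sequence retains a stop codon, which would make it suited to native or N-terminally tagged expression rather than C-terminal fusions, although the record does not say this explicitly.

The plasmid belongs to a collection of human coronavirus protein-coding sequences assembled as a flexible, multipurpose Entry clone resource, allowing the HKU1 E protein to be moved readily into diverse expression or interaction-screening systems.
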