>Addgene plasmid #168602 | pDONR223 HCoV-HKU1 E_stop | depositor partial sequence | sequence record 326811 | Inserted CDS with Stop codon
ATGGTTGATTTATTTTTCAATGATACTGCTTGGTACATAGGACAGATTTTAGTTTTAGTTTTATTTTGTC
TTATTTCTTTAATCTTTGTTGTTGCTTTTTTAGCAACTATTAAGCTTTGTATGCAACTTTGTGGTTTTTG
TAATTTCTTTATTATTTCACCTTCGGCTTACGTTTATAAAAGAGGTATGCAGTTGTATAAGTCTTATAGT
GAACAAGTTATACCACCCACTTCAGATTATTTAATCTAA
